Addgene plasmid #30047: HL 3151 (=HL 716 + pHL 1037)
Depositing lab: Han Lim. Depositing organization: University of California, Berkeley. Publication: Disruption of small RNA signaling caused by competition for Hfq. Hussein R, Lim HN. Proc Natl Acad Sci U S A. 2011 Jan 18;108(3):1110-5. doi: 10.1073/pnas.1010082108. Epub 2010 Dec 28. PubMed 21189298.
Backbone
  Vector backbone: ColE (from pZ system) + AmpR
  Backbone manufacturer: Lim Lab (modified from Rolf Lutz and Hermann Bujard, 1997)
  Backbone size w/o insert (bp): 2000
  Vector type: Bacterial Expression, Synthetic Biology
Growth in bacteria
  Bacterial resistance: Ampicillin, 100 μg/mL
  Growth temperature: 37°C
  Growth strain: HL 716
  Copy number: High Copy
Gene/Insert
  Gene/Insert name: pLtetO-1:DsrA, pCon:MicC, pLlacO-1:rpoS::gfp
  Species: E. coli
  Insert size (bp): 2100
  Tag / fusion protein: GFP (C terminal on backbone)
  Cloning method: Restriction Enzyme; 5′ cloning site AatII (not destroyed); 3′ cloning site ApaI (not destroyed)
  Sequencing primers: 5′ ctcatgagcggatacat atttgaa; 3′ agctgatacc gctcgccgca gccgaacg
Terms and licenses: Academic/Nonprofit Terms; Industry Terms: Not Available to Industry
Depositor comments: Please note that this plasmid may require a unique bacterial strain, so make sure to confirm that you can also obtain the appropriate growth strain. Please contact us or contact our distributors if you have any questions.
How to cite: HL 3151 (=HL 716 + pHL 1037) was a gift from Han Lim (Addgene plasmid # 30047 ; http://n2t.net/addgene:30047 ; RRID:Addgene_30047)
