[The description below was written by a language model from this plasmid's Addgene catalogue record.]
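Description:
HL 3151 is the designation for the E. coli strain HL 716 carrying plasmid pHL 1037, a bacterial expression and synthetic biology construct built on a modular backbone derived from the pZ vector system. The backbone of about 2 kb supplies a ColE-type origin of replication, giving high copy number, and an ampicillin resistance marker for selection. The record notes that the plasmid is propagated in HL 716 and may depend on that particular host strain, although the relevant genotype of the strain is not stated.

The insert of about 2.1 kb, cloned between AatII and ApaI sites that are both retained, comprises three E. coli-derived expression units. The small RNA DsrA is placed under PLtetO-1, a promoter carrying tet operators and therefore controllable through TetR and tetracycline-type inducers. A second small RNA, MicC, is driven by a promoter labelled pCon, presumably constitutive. The third unit is an rpoS::gfp fusion under PLlacO-1, a LacI-repressible, IPTG-responsive promoter, with GFP at the C-terminal end as the readout.

DsrA is an Hfq-dependent small RNA known to activate rpoS translation, so the fluorescent fusion reports DsrA signalling, while MicC is another Hfq-binding small RNA that does not target rpoS. In keeping with the associated study on competition for Hfq, this arrangement allows independent tuning of regulator and target levels while a competitor small RNA is co-expressed, so that any disruption of DsrA-mediated regulation can be measured by fluorescence. No feature table was supplied, so the order and orientation of the units, terminators and other elements are not documented here.
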