>Addgene plasmid #30047 | HL 3151 (=HL 716 + pHL 1037) | addgene partial sequence | sequence record 35303 | 30047 with GFP-R
CTTCTCCTTTACGCATGCTATCATGAACTTTCAGCGTATTCTGACTCATAAGGTGGCTCCTACCCGTGAT
CCCTTGACGGAACATTCAAGCAAAAGCCTGGTTCCGCCGATTTATCGCTGCGGCAAATAACGCAGCGGGT
TTACGGATTTCCCCTTGTAACGAATTTCAAAATGCAAGCGTGTTGAACTGGTTCCGGTGTCGACAGTATC
TTGTTATCCGCTCACAATGTCAATGTTATCCGCTCACATTTATGACGTCAGGTGGCACTTTTCGGGGAAA
TGTGCGCGGAACCCCTATTTGTTTATTTTTCTAAATACATTCAAATATGTATCCGCTCATGAGACAATAA
CCCTGATAAATGCTTCAATAATATTGAAAAAGGAAGAGTATGAGTATTCAACATTTCCGTGTCGCCCTTA
TTCCCTTTTTTGCGGCATTTTGCCTTCCTGTTTTTGCTCACCCAGAAACGCTGGTGAAAGTAAAAGATGC
TGAAGATCAGTTGGGTGCACGAGTGGGTTACATCGAACTGGATCTCAACAGCGGTAAGATCCTTGAGAGT
TTTCGCCCCGAAGAACGTTTTCCAATGATGAGCACTTTTAAAGTTCTGCTATGTGGCGCGGTATTATCCC
GTATTGACGCCGGGCAAGAGCAACTCGGTCGCCGCATACACTATTCTCAGAATGACTTGGTTGAGTACTC
ACCAGTCACAGAAAAGCATCTTACGGATGGCATGACAGTAAGAGAATTATGCAGTGCTGCCATAACCATG
AGTGATAACACTGCGGCCAACTTACTTCTGACAACGATCGGAGGACCGAAGGAGCTAACCGCTTTTTTGC
ACAACATGGGGGATCATGTAACTCGCCTTGATCGTTGGGAACC
