>Addgene plasmid #30047 | HL 3151 (=HL 716 + pHL 1037) | depositor partial sequence | sequence record 37372 | vector backbone, ColE (from pZ system) + AmpR
CCCGGGGGATCCCATGGTACGCGTGCTAGAGGCATCAAATAAAACGAAAGGCTCAGTCGAAAGACTGGGC
CTTTCGTTTTATCTGTTGTTTGTCGGTGAACGCTCTCCTGAGTAGGACAAATCCGCCGCCCTAGACCTAG
GCGTTCGGCTGCGGCGAGCGGTATCAGCTCACTCAAAGGCGGTAATACGGTTATCCACAGAATCAGGGGA
TAACGCAGGAAAGAACATGTGAGCAAAAGGCCAGCAAAAGGCCAGGAACCGTAAAAAGGCCGCGTTGCTG
GCGTTTTTCCATAGGCTCCGCCCCCCTGACGAGCATCACAAAAATCGACGCTCAAGTCAGAGGTGGCGAA
ACCCGACAGGACTATAAAGATACCAGGCGTTTCCCCCTGGAAGCTCCCTCGTGCGCTCTCCTGTTCCGAC
CCTGCCGCTTACCGGATACCTGTCCGCCTTTCTCCCTTCGGGAAGCGTGGCGCTTTCTCAATGCTCACGC
TGTAGGTATCTCAGTTCGGTGTAGGTCGTTCGCTCCAAGCTGGGCTGTGTGCACGAACCCCCCGTTCAGC
CCGACCGCTGCGCCTTATCCGGTAACTATCGTCTTGAGTCCAACCCGGTAAGACACGACTTATCGCCACT
GGCAGCAGCCACTGGTAACAGGATTAGCAGAGCGAGGTATGTAGGCGGTGCTACAGAGTTCTTGAAGTGG
TGGCCTAACTACGGCTACACTAGAAGGACAGTATTTGGTATCTGCGCTCTGCTGAAGCCAGTTACCTTCG
GAAAAAGAGTTGGTAGCTCTTGATCCGGCAAACAAACCACCGCTGGTAGCGGTGGTTTTTTTGTTTGCAA
GCAGCAGATTACGCGCAGAAAAAAAGGATCTCAAGAAGATCCTTTGATCTTTTCTACGGGGTCTGACGCT
CAGTGGAACGAAAACTCACGTTAAGGGATTTTGGTCATGACTAGTGCTTGGATTCTCACCAATAAAAAAC
GCCCGGCGGCAACCGAGCGTTCTGAACAAATCCAGATGGAGTTCTGAGGTCATTACTGGATCTATCAACA
GGAGTCCAAGCGAGCTCGTAAACTTGGTCTGACAGTTACCAATGCTTAATCAGTGAGGCACCTATCTCAG
CGATCTGTCTATTTCGTTCATCCATAGTTGCCTGACTCCCCGTCGTGTAGATAACTACGATACGGGAGGG
CTTACCATCTGGCCCCAGTGCTGCAATGATACCGCGAGACCCACGCTCACCGGCTCCAGATTTATCAGCA
ATAAACCAGCCAGCCGGAAGGGCCGAGCGCAGAAGTGGTCCTGCAACTTTATCCGCCTCCATCCAGTCTA
TTAATTGTTGCCGGGAAGCTAGAGTAAGTAGTTCGCCAGTTAATAGTTTGCGCAACGTTGTTGCCATTGC
TACAGGCATCGTGGTGTCACGCTCGTCGTTTGGTATGGCTTCATTCAGCTCCGGTTCCCAACGATCAAGG
CGAGTTACATGATCCCCCATGTTGTGCAAAAAAGCGGTTAGCTCCTTCGGTCCTCCGATCGTTGTCAGAA
GTAAGTTGGCCGCAGTGTTATCACTCATGGTTATGGCAGCACTGCATAATTCTCTTACTGTCATGCCATC
CGTAAGATGCTTTTCTGTGACTGGTGAGTACTCAACCAAGTCATTCTGAGAATAGTGTATGCGGCGACCG
AGTTGCTCTTGCCCGGCGTCAATACGGGATAATACCGCGCCACATAGCAGAACTTTAAAAGTGCTCATCA
TTGGAAAACGTTCTTCGGGGCGAAAACTCTCAAGGATCTTACCGCTGTTGAGATCCAGTTCGATGTAACC
CACTCGTGCACCCAACTGATCTTCAGCATCTTTTACTTTCACCAGCGTTTCTGGGTGAGCAAAAACAGGA
AGGCAAAATGCCGCAAAAAAGGGAATAAGGGCGACACGGAAATGTTGAATACTCATACTCTTCCTTTTTC
AATATTATTGAAGCATTTATCAGGGTTATTGTCTCATGAGCGGATACATATTTGAATGTATTTAGAAAAA
TAAACAAATAGGGGTTCCGCGCACATTTCCCCGAAAAGTGCCACCTGACGTC
