>Addgene plasmid #30047 | HL 3151 (=HL 716 + pHL 1037) | depositor partial sequence | sequence record 37373 | dsrA
AACACATCAGATTTCCTGGTGTAACGAATTTTTTAAGTGCTTCTTGCTTAAGCAAGTTTCATCCCGACCC
CCTCAGGGTCGGGATTTTTTTATTGTGCATTCAACGATTCACTTCAGAGACGCT
