>Addgene plasmid #30047 | HL 3151 (=HL 716 + pHL 1037) | depositor partial sequence | sequence record 37374 | micC
TTATATGCCTTTATTGTCACAGATTTTATTTTCTGTTGGGCCATTGCATTGCCACTGATTTTCCAACATA
TAAAAAGACAAGCCCGAACAGTCGTCCGGGCTTTTTTTTTAGAATTGGATAATCCTTATCCAG
