>Addgene plasmid #30047 | HL 3151 (=HL 716 + pHL 1037) | depositor partial sequence | sequence record 37375 | rpoS
ACCGGAACCAGTTCAACACGCTTGCATTTTGAAATTCGTTACAAGGGGAAATCCGTAAACCCGCTGCGTT
ATTTGCCGCAGCGATAAATCGGCGGAACCAGGCTTTTGCTTGAATGTTCCGTCAAGGGATCACGGGTAGG
AGCCACCTTATGAGTCAGAATACGCTGAAAGTTCATGATA
