>Addgene plasmid #30047 | HL 3151 (=HL 716 + pHL 1037) | addgene partial sequence | sequence record 38134 | GFP-F
GGCGGATGAGAGAAGATTTTCAGCCTGATACAGATTAAATCAGAACGCAGAAGCGGTCTGATAAAACAGA
ATTTGCCTGGCGGCAGTAGCGCGGTGGTCCCACCTGACCCCATGCCGAACTCAGAAGTGAAACGCCGTAG
CGCCGATGGTAGTGTGGGGTCTCCCCATGCGAGAGTAGGGAACTGCCAGGCATCAAATAAAACGAAAGGC
TCAGTCGAAAGACTGGGCCTTTCGTTTTATCTGTTGTTTGTCGGTGAACGCTCTCCTGAGTAGGACAAAT
CCGCCGGGAGCGGATTTGAACGTTGCGAAGCAACGGCCCGGAGGGTGGCGGGCAGGACGCCCGCCATAAA
CTGCCAGGCATCAAATTAAGCAGAAGGCCATCCTGACGGATGGCCTTTTTGCGTTTCTACAAACTCTTTT
GTTTATTTTTCTAAATACATTCAAATATGTATCCGCTCAGGATCCTCCCTATCAGTGATAGAGATTGACA
TCCCTATCAGTGATAGAGATACTCCGGGAACACATCAGATTTCCTGGTGTAACGAATTTTTTAAGTGCTT
CTTGCTTAAGCAAGTTTCATCCCGACCCCCTCAGGGTCGGGATTTTTTTATTGTGCATTCAACGATTCAC
TTCAGAGACGCTAAGCTTTAATCGTACAGGGTAGTACAAATAAAAAAGGCACGTCAGATGACGTGCCTTT
TTTCTTGTGAGCAGTGAATTCTCGAGCACCGTCGTTGTTGACATTTTTAAGCTTGGCGGTTATAATGGAT
TCCACACACCCGGGTTATATGCCTTTATTGTCACAGATTTTATTTTCTGTTGGGCCATTGCATTGCCACT
GATTTTCCAACATAT
